>Addgene plasmid #34711 | pQStrep2-TRAPPC3 | depositor full sequence | sequence record 41745 | pQStrep2-TRAPPC3 sequence 4033 bps
CTCGAGAAATCATAAAAAATTTATTTGCTTTGTGAGCGGATAACAATTATAATAGATTCAATTGTGAGCG
GATAACAATTTCACACAGAATTCATTAAAGAGGAGAAATTAACTATGAGAGGATCGCATCACCATCACCA
TCACGGATCCTCGAGGCAGGCGAACCGTGGCACCGAGAGCAAGAAAATGAGCTCTGAGCTCTTCACCCTG
ACCTATGGTGCCCTGGTCACCCAGCTATGTAAGGACTATGAAAATGATGAAGATGTGAATAAACAGCTGG
ACAAAATGGGCTTTAACATTGGAGTCCGGCTGATTGAAGATTTCTTGGCTCGGTCAAATGTTGGGAGGTG
CCATGACTTTCGGGAAACTGCGGATGTCATTGCCAAGGTGGCGTTCAAGATGTACTTGGGCATCACTCCA
AGCATTACTAATTGGAGCCCAGCTGGTGATGAATTCTCCCTCATTTTGGAAAATAACCCCTTGGTGGACT
TTGTGGAACTTCCTGATAACCACTCATCCCTTATTTATTCCAATCTCTTGTGTGGGGTGTTGCGGGGAGC
TTTGGAGATGGTCCAGATGGCTGTGGAGGCCAAGTTTGTCCAGGACACCCTGAAAGGAGACGGTGTGACA
GAAATCCGGATGAGATTCATCAGGCGGATTGAGGACAATCTTCCAGCTGGAGAGGAAGCGGCCGCTTGGA
GCCACCCGCAGTTCGAAAAATAAGCGGCCGCTTGGAGCCACCCGCAGTTCGAAAAATAAGCTTAATTAGC
TGAGCTTGGACTCCTGTTGATAGATCCAGTAATGACCTCAGAACTCCATCTGGATTTGTTCAGAACGCTC
GGTTGCCGCCGGGCGTTTTTTATTGGTGAGAATCCAAGCTAGCTTGGCGAGATTTTCAGGAGCTAAGGAA
GCTAAAATGGAGAAAAAAATCACTGGATATACCACCGTTGATATATCCCAATGGCATCGTAAAGAACATT
TTGAGGCATTTCAGTCAGTTGCTCAATGTACCTATAACCAGACCGTTCAGCTGGATATTACGGCCTTTTT
AAAGACCGTAAAGAAAAATAAGCACAAGTTTTATCCGGCCTTTATTCACATTCTTGCCCGCCTGATGAAT
GCTCATCCGGAATTTCGTATGGCAATGAAAGACGGTGAGCTGGTGATATGGGATAGTGTTCACCCTTGTT
ACACCGTTTTCCATGAGCAAACTGAAACGTTTTCATCGCTCTGGAGTGAATACCACGACGATTTCCGGCA
GTTTCTACACATATATTCGCAAGATGTGGCGTGTTACGGTGAAAACCTGGCCTATTTCCCTAAAGGGTTT
ATTGAGAATATGTTTTTCGTCTCAGCCAATCCCTGGGTGAGTTTCACCAGTTTTGATTTAAACGTGGCCA
ATATGGACAACTTCTTCGCCCCCGTTTTCACCATGGGCAAATATTATACGCAAGGCGACAAGGTGCTGAT
GCCGCTGGCGATTCAGGTTCATCATGCCGTCTGTGATGGCTTCCATGTCGGCAGAATGCTTAATGAATTA
CAACAGTACTGCGATGAGTGGCAGGGCGGGGCGTAATTTTTTTAAGGCAGTTATTGGTGCCCTTAAACGC
CTGGGGTAATGACTCTCTAGCTTGAGGCATCAAATAAAACGAAAGGCTCAGTCGAAAGACTGGGCCTTTC
GTTTTATCTGTTGTTTGTCGGTGAACGCTCTCCTGAGTAGGACAAATCCGCCGCTCTAGAGCTGCCTCGC
GCGTTTCGGTGATGACGGTGAAAACCTCTGACACATGCAGCTCCCGGAGACGGTCACAGCTTGTCTGTAA
GCGGATGCCGGGAGCAGACAAGCCCGTCAGGGCGCGTCAGCGGGTGTTGGCGGGTGTCGGGGCGCAGCCA
TGACCCAGTCACGTAGCGATAGCGGAGTGTATACTGGCTTAACTATGCGGCATCAGAGCAGATTGTACTG
AGAGTGCACCATATGCGGTGTGAAATACCGCACAGATGCGTAAGGAGAAAATACCGCATCAGGCGCTCTT
CCGCTTCCTCGCTCACTGACTCGCTGCGCTCGGTCTGTCGGCTGCGGCGAGCGGTATCAGCTCACTCAAA
GGCGGTAATACGGTTATCCACAGAATCAGGGGATAACGCAGGAAAGAACATGTGAGCAAAAGGCCAGCAA
AAGGCCAGGAACCGTAAAAAGGCCGCGTTGCTGGCGTTTTTCCATAGGCTCCGCCCCCCTGACGAGCATC
ACAAAAATCGACGCTCAAGTCAGAGGTGGCGAAACCCGACAGGACTATAAAGATACCAGGCGTTTCCCCC
TGGAAGCTCCCTCGTGCGCTCTCCTGTTCCGACCCTGCCGCTTACCGGATACCTGTCCGCCTTTCTCCCT
TCGGGAAGCGTGGCGCTTTCTCAATGCTCACGCTGTAGGTATCTCAGTTCGGTGTAGGTCGTTCGCTCCA
AGCTGGGCTGTGTGCACGAACCCCCCGTTCAGCCCGACCGCTGCGCCTTATCCGGTAACTATCGTCTTGA
GTCCAACCCGGTAAGACACGACTTATCGCCACTGGCAGCAGCCACTGGTAACAGGATTAGCAGAGCGAGG
TATGTAGGCGGTGCTACAGAGTTCTTGAAGTGGTGGCCTAACTACGGCTACACTAGAAGGACAGTATTTG
GTATCTGCGCTCTGCTGAAGCCAGTTACCTTCGGAAAAAGAGTTGGTAGCTCTTGATCCGGCAAACAAAC
CACCGCTGGTAGCGGTGGTTTTTTTGTTTGCAAGCAGCAGATTACGCGCAGAAAAAAAGGATCTCAAGAA
GATCCTTTGATCTTTTCTACGGGGTCTGACGCTCAGTGGAACGAAAACTCACGTTAAGGGATTTTGGTCA
TGAGATTATCAAAAAGGATCTTCACCTAGATCCTTTTAAATTAAAAATGAAGTTTTAAATCAATCTAAAG
TATATATGAGTAAACTTGGTCTGACAGTTACCAATGCTTAATCAGTGAGGCACCTATCTCAGCGATCTGT
CTATTTCGTTCATCCATAGCTGCCTGACTCCCCGTCGTGTAGATAACTACGATACGGGAGGGCTTACCAT
CTGGCCCCAGTGCTGCAATGATACCGCGAGACCCACGCTCACCGGCTCCAGATTTATCAGCAATAAACCA
GCCAGCCGGAAGGGCCGAGCGCAGAAGTGGTCCTGCAACTTTATCCGCCTCCATCCAGTCTATTAATTGT
TGCCGGGAAGCTAGAGTAAGTAGTTCGCCAGTTAATAGTTTGCGCAACGTTGTTGCCATTGCTACAGGCA
TCGTGGTGTCACGCTCGTCGTTTGGTATGGCTTCATTCAGCTCCGGTTCCCAACGATCAAGGCGAGTTAC
ATGATCCCCCATGTTGTGCAAAAAAGCGGTTAGCTCCTTCGGTCCTCCGATCGTTGTCAGAAGTAAGTTG
GCCGCAGTGTTATCACTCATGGTTATGGCAGCACTGCATAATTCTCTTACTGTCATGCCATCCGTAAGAT
GCTTTTCTGTGACTGGTGAGTACTCAACCAAGTCATTCTGAGAATAGTGTATGCGGCGACCGAGTTGCTC
TTGCCCGGCGTCAATACGGGATAATACCGCGCCACATAGCAGAACTTTAAAAGTGCTCATCATTGGAAAA
CGTTCTTCGGGGCGAAAACTCTCAAGGATCTTACCGCTGTTGAGATCCAGTTCGATGTAACCCACTCGTG
CACCCAACTGATCTTCAGCATCTTTTACTTTCACCAGCGTTTCTGGGTGAGCAAAAACAGGAAGGCAAAA
TGCCGCAAAAAAGGGAATAAGGGCGACACGGAAATGTTGAATACTCATACTCTTCCTTTTTCAATATTAT
TGAAGCATTTATCAGGGTTATTGTCTCATGAGCGGATACATATTTGAATGTATTTAGAAAAATAAACAAA
TAGGGGTTCCGCGCACATTTCCCCGAAAAGTGCCACCTGACGTCTAAGAAACCATTATTATCATGACATT
AACCTATAAAAATAGGCGTATCACGAGGCCCTTTCGTCTTCAC
Features (pLannotate 1.2.2; 15 found; start..end, strand, type, name):
     10..54      +  promoter       T5 promoter: bacteriophage T5 promoter for E. coli RNA polymerase, with embedded lac operator
     62..78      +  protein_bind   lac operator: The lac repressor binds to the lac operator to inhibit transcription in E. coli. This inhibition can be relieved by adding lactose or isopropyl-β-D-thiogalactopyranoside (IPTG). lac repressor encoded by lacI
    127..144     +  CDS            7xHis (fragment): 6xHis affinity tag
    151..687     +  CDS            TRAPPC3: TPPC3_HUMAN - Also known as BET3 Experimental evidence at protein level: Swiss-Prot protein existence level 1. May play a role in vesicular transport from endoplasmic reticulum to Golgi. From Homo sapiens (Human).
    697..719     +  CDS            Strep-Tag II (fragment): peptide that binds Strep-Tactin®, an engineered form of streptavidin
    733..755     +  CDS            Strep-Tag II (fragment): peptide that binds Strep-Tactin®, an engineered form of streptavidin
    779..873     +  terminator     lambda t0 terminator: transcription terminator from phage lambda
    888..916     +  promoter       cat promoter (fragment): promoter of the E. coli cat gene encoding chloramphenicol acetyltransferase
    917..1573    +  CDS            cat: CAT_ECOLX - Experimental evidence at protein level: Swiss-Prot protein existence level 1. This enzyme is an effector of chloramphenicol resistance in bacteria. From Escherichia coli. This protein is used as a marker in many commonly used cloning vectors, such as pACYC184.
   1641..1727    +  terminator     rrnB T1 terminator: Escherichia coli rrnB; transcription terminator T1 from the E. coli rrnB gene
   1740..1781    +  CDS            rop (fragment): Rop protein, which maintains plasmids at low copy number; rop
   1883..2023    +  misc_feature   bom: basis of mobility region from pBR322
   2209..2797    -  rep_origin     ori: high-copy-number ColE1/pMB1/pBR322/pUC origin of replication
   2968..3828    -  CDS            AmpR: β-lactamase; bla; confers resistance to ampicillin, carbenicillin, and related antibiotics
   3829..3933    -  promoter       AmpR promoter: bla
