[The description below was written by a language model from this plasmid's Addgene catalogue record and pLannotate feature annotations shown in this document.]
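Description:
pQStrep2-TRAPPC3 is a bacterial expression plasmid carrying the human TRAPPC3 gene (trafficking protein particle complex 3, also known as BET3), a protein thought to act in vesicular transport from the endoplasmic reticulum to the Golgi. The backbone, pQStrep2, is a Qiagen-derived vector of about 3.5 kb. The roughly 0.6 kb insert was cloned between BamHI and NotI sites, both of which are retained, and the full sequence record is 4,033 nt. The plasmid replicates in E. coli from a ColE1/pMB1-type origin, with an adjacent pBR322 bom region and only a small remnant of rop, and it is selected with ampicillin through the β-lactamase gene and its native promoter.

Expression is driven by the bacteriophage T5 promoter, which is recognised by E. coli RNA polymerase. The promoter has an embedded lac operator and is followed by a second one, so transcription is repressed by LacI and induced with IPTG. No lacI gene is annotated on the plasmid, so the repressor would presumably have to be supplied by the host or a helper plasmid. The TRAPPC3 coding sequence is fused to an N-terminal His tag and a C-terminal Strep-tag II, both contributed by the backbone. The feature table shows two partial Strep-tag II matches downstream of the insert. Having a tag at each end permits sequential affinity purification that enriches for full-length protein. The lambda t0 terminator ends the transcript. It is followed by a cat gene with only a fragmentary promoter and then by the rrnB T1 terminator; chloramphenicol is not listed as a selection.

The depositor notes a small deletion in the vector region downstream of the insert that does not affect any features. The clone belongs to a structural genomics catalogue of human protein expression constructs and is suited to recombinant production and purification of TRAPPC3.
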