Addgene plasmid #34711: pQStrep2-TRAPPC3
Depositing lab: Konrad Buessow. Depositing organization: Max Planck Institute for Molecular Genetics. Publication: Structural genomics of human proteins--target selection and generation of a public catalogue of expression clones. Bussow K, Scheich C, Sievert V, Harttig U, Schultz J, Simon B, Bork P, Lehrach H, Heinemann U. Microb Cell Fact. 2005 Jul 5;4:21. doi: 10.1186/1475-2859-4-21. PubMed 15998469.
Backbone
  Vector backbone: pQStrep2
  Backbone manufacturer: Qiagen
  Backbone size w/o insert (bp): 3460
  Modifications to backbone: GenBank: AY028642
  Vector type: Bacterial Expression
Growth in bacteria
  Bacterial resistance: Ampicillin, 100 μg/mL
  Growth temperature: 37°C
  Growth strain: DH5alpha
  Copy number: Unknown
Gene/Insert
  Gene/Insert name: trafficking protein particle complex 3 (alt names: TRAPPC3; PSFEp758B101)
  Species: H. sapiens (human)
  Insert size (bp): 609
  GenBank ID: DQ000502
  Entrez Gene: TRAPPC3 (a.k.a. BET3)
  Tag / fusion protein: His (N terminal on backbone); StrepII-tag (C terminal on backbone)
  Cloning method: Restriction Enzyme; 5′ cloning site BamHI (not destroyed); 3′ cloning site NotI (not destroyed)
  Sequencing primers: 5′ TGAGCGGATAACAATTTCACACAG; 3′ GGCAACCGAGCGTTCTGAAC
Terms and licenses: Academic/Nonprofit Terms; Industry Terms: Not Available to Industry
Depositor comments: Please note that Addgene's quality control sequence shows a small deletion in the vector region downstream of insert; the deletion does not affect any features in this construct.
How to cite: pQStrep2-TRAPPC3 was a gift from Konrad Buessow (Addgene plasmid # 34711 ; http://n2t.net/addgene:34711 ; RRID:Addgene_34711)
