>Addgene plasmid #34711 | pQStrep2-TRAPPC3 | addgene partial sequence | sequence record 61157 | pQE-Fwd 5'-CCCGAAAAGTGCCACCTG-3'
AAAATAGGCGTATCACGAGGCCCTTTCGTCTTCACCTCGAGAAATCATAAAAAATTTATTTGCTTTGTGA
GCGGATAACAATTATAATAGATTCAATTGTGAGCGGATAACAATTTCACACAGAATTCATTAAAGAGGAG
AAATTAACTATGAGAGGATCGCATCACCATCACCATCACGGATCCTCGAGGCAGGCGAACCGTGGCACCG
AGAGCAAGAAAATGAGCTCTGAGCTCTTCACCCTGACCTATGGTGCCCTGGTCACCCAGCTATGTAAGGA
CTATGAAAATGATGAAGATGTGAATAAACAGCTGGACAAAATGGGCTTTAACATTGGAGTCCGGCTGATT
GAAGATTTCTTGGCTCGGTCAAATGTTGGGAGGTGCCATGACTTTCGGGAAACTGCGGATGTCATTGCCA
AGGTGGCGTTCAAGATGTACTTGGGCATCACTCCAAGCATTACTAATTGGAGCCCAGCTGGTGATGAATT
CTCCCTCATTTTGGAAAATAACCCCTTGGTGGACTTTGTGGAACTTCCTGATAACCACTCATCCCTTATT
TATTCCAATCTCTTGTGTGGGGTGTTGCGGGGAGCTTTGGAGATGGTCCAGATGGCTGTGGAGGCCAAGT
TTGTCCAGGACACCCTGAAAGGAGACGGTGTGACAGAAATCCGGATGAGATTCATCAGGCGGATTGAGGA
CAATCTTCCAGCTGGAGAGGAAGCGGCCGCTTGGAGCCACCCGCAGTTCGAAAAATAAGCTTAATTAGCT
GAGCTTGGACTCCTGTTGATAGATCCAGTAATGACCTCAGAACTCCATCTGGATTTGTTCAGAACGCTCG
GTTGCCGCCGGGCGTTTTT
